Addgene plasmid #16727: XE245 Mouse Naked-2 CS2p+
Depositing lab: Randall Moon. Depositing organization: University of Washington. Publication: Zebrafish Dapper1 and Dapper2 play distinct roles in Wnt-mediated developmental processes. Waxman JS, Hocking AM, Stoick CL, Moon RT. Development. 2004 Dec. 131(23):5909-21. 10.1242/dev.01520 PubMed 15539487.
Backbone
  Vector backbone: pCS2P+P
  Backbone size w/o insert (bp): 4095
  Vector type: Xenopus Expression
Growth in bacteria
  Bacterial resistance: Ampicillin, 100 μg/mL
  Growth temperature: 37°C
  Growth strain: DH5alpha
  Copy number: High Copy
Gene/Insert
  Gene/Insert name: Mouse Naked-2 pCS2P+F (alt name: nkd2)
  Species: M. musculus (mouse)
  Mutation: *
  Entrez Gene: Nkd2 (a.k.a. 2210403L10Rik, AW212591)
  Cloning method: Restriction Enzyme; 5′ cloning site Xba1 (destroyed during cloning); 3′ cloning site Xho1 (unknown if destroyed)
  Sequencing primers: 5′ SP6
Terms and licenses: Academic/Nonprofit Terms; Industry Terms: Not Available to Industry
Depositor comments: Description: Subcloned Keith Wharton pCDNA3 insert into Xba (blunted) and Xho sites of CS2P+ Linearize with Sac2 and transcribe SP6. Reference: Waxman JS, Hocking AM, Stoick CL, Moon RT. Zebrafish Dapper1 and Dapper2 play distinct roles in Wnt-mediated developmental processes. Development. 2004 Dec;131(23):5909-21. * Addgene's QC finds a 163bp deletion at the 3'end when compared to the NCBI reference sequence
How to cite: XE245 Mouse Naked-2 CS2p+ was a gift from Randall Moon (Addgene plasmid # 16727 ; http://n2t.net/addgene:16727 ; RRID:Addgene_16727)
