[The description below was written by a language model from this plasmid's Addgene catalogue record.]
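Description:
XE245 Mouse Naked-2 CS2p+ is a Xenopus expression plasmid built on a pCS2P+ backbone (about 4.1 kb without insert), a derivative of the CS2+ family of vectors widely used for embryo microinjection work. It is maintained in E. coli as a high-copy plasmid under ampicillin selection. No feature table accompanies the record, so individual backbone elements are not itemised. The record does indicate an SP6 promoter upstream of the insert, since SP6 serves both as the 5′ sequencing primer site and as the polymerase for in vitro transcription.

The insert is mouse Naked-2 (Nkd2), a member of the Naked cuticle family of Wnt signalling antagonists. It was subcloned from a pcDNA3-based clone into the blunted XbaI and XhoI sites of the vector. The XbaI site was destroyed in the process, and whether the XhoI site survives is not recorded. No epitope tags or reporter fusions are listed. According to the depositor notes, the plasmid is linearised with SacII and transcribed with SP6 to produce synthetic sense mRNA, the standard route for overexpressing a protein by injecting RNA into Xenopus or zebrafish embryos. The associated publication concerns Wnt-mediated developmental processes in zebrafish, which fits use of this construct as a tool for manipulating Wnt pathway activity in embryos.

One caveat is that repository quality-control sequencing found a 163 bp deletion at the 3′ end of the insert relative to the NCBI reference sequence. The record does not state whether this affects the coding region or only untranslated sequence, so users should check it against their intended application.
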