>Addgene plasmid #16727 | XE245 Mouse Naked-2 CS2p+ | addgene partial sequence | sequence record 53459 | SP6 5'-ATTTAGGTGACACTATAG-3'
TCGATTCGAATTCAAGGCCTCTCGAGCGGCCGCCACTGTGCTGGATATCTGCAGAATTCCTGCAGCCCGG
GGGATCCACTAGTTCTAGAATGGGGAAATTTCAGTCCAAGCACGCCGCAGCAGCCTGCAAGAGGAGAGAG
AGTCCCGAAGGGGACAGCTTCGTGGTGCCTGCGTACGGGAGCGGTCGCAGGGGAGCGGAAGAAACGGACC
GGCGCGCGGGCAGCGGTGTGGAACATCGCTCACGGGACAAGCAGGAGCTGCTCAATGGAGACCCTAAGGA
GGGGCCTTTCTGGGACGACAAGGGTTCCCTAGAAGTTGTGCTGCCCCCTGAGAAGTCTGAGGGCCATGAG
GGCCAGGGCCAGCTCTTCAGCACAGATGATGGGGAGAAGGCAGCAAGCCGTGAGGGTCCACTGAGACTTA
GCAAGAAGCACTTGAACATTGACGCACTGCAGTGTGACGTCTCAGTGGAAGAAGACAACCGCCAAGAATG
GACATTCACATTGTATGACTTTGACAACAGTGGGAAAGTCACCAGAGAGGACATGTCCAGCCTGATGCAC
ACCATCTACGAGGTTGTCGATGCCTCTGTCAATCACTCCTCCGGCAGCAGCAAGACCCTTCGAGTGAAGC
TAACTGTCAGCCCTGAACCCTCCAGCAAGAAGGAATGTCCTCTCACTGGCCAAGACCGGGAGCCCACTCG
TGGCAGAACAGAGATTGAGCTCACAGATGAGCCCCGAGTGGCTGACAGAAGGCTATCCGCCTACAGCAGG
AAGCCCAATGCTGATCCCCAGCCCTGCTCTGTGCGAGTGCCCTACTGTGTGGATGAGAACACAGAGCGCA
GA
