>Addgene plasmid #16727 | XE245 Mouse Naked-2 CS2p+ | addgene partial sequence | sequence record 139546 | EBV-rev 5'-GTGGTTTGTCCAAACTCATC-3'
ATACGACTCACTATAGGGCTGCAGAATCTAGTTAAGTGGTGAGTGGCCTTCTCTGGCTTTCTGCCGGTAC
CGCTTGTGACCATAGGGCTGCGGTGGAGGCTGTGGTGGGGGCTGAGGAAGGTGGTGGCCATCCTGAGCAC
TCTGGGGCAATGGCACGGCCTGCAGGCAATAGCTGAGAGCTTTCCCTGGCTTGCCACTGCCTGGTGTCCC
AAGAGGTTTTCCTGGACCCTTAGGAGACCTGAGGAACTGCTTCTCCTGCCCCTTGATCCGGGGCTGTGCA
GCCAGGGCCCGGGTGGCAGGCTCATTAGCTGGTATGACATGCTCAGCCAGGACTTGAGACCTGCGGTGGT
GTATAGCGTGGGCATCCGACTCTTGTGATCGGGACCTGCTTGGAATGTGTGTGGCCCTGCCATGATGTTC
TTGCCTGGCCTGCTCAGGTGGTGACCCAGGACCAAACTTAGATGTGTAGTTCTCGATGCCAGCAAGGTCT
AGGTAGTGGTTTCTGCGCTCTGTGTTCTCATCCACACAGTAGGGCACTCGCACAGAGCAGGGCTGGGGAT
CAGCATTGGGCTTCCTGCTGTAGGCGGATAGCCTTCTGTCAGCCACTCGGGGCTCATCTGTGAGCTCAAT
CTCTGTTCTGCCACGAGTGGGCTCCCGGTCTTGGCCAGTGAGAGGACATTCCTTCTTGCTGGAGGGTTCA
GGGCTGACAGTTAGCTTCACTCGAA
